Addgene plasmid #24960: pcDNA3 xNoggin
Depositing lab: Edward De Robertis. Depositing organization: University of California, Los Angeles (UCLA). Publication: Exploration of the extracellular space by a large-scale secretion screen in the early Xenopus embryo. Pera EM, Hou S, Strate I, Wessely O, De Robertis EM. Int J Dev Biol. 2005 . 49(7):781-96. 10.1387/ijdb.052003ep PubMed 16172975.
Backbone
  Vector backbone: pcDNA3
  Backbone size w/o insert (bp): 5400
  Vector type: Mammalian Expression
Growth in bacteria
  Bacterial resistance: Ampicillin, 100 μg/mL
  Growth temperature: 37°C
  Growth strain: DH5alpha
  Copy number: High Copy
Gene/Insert
  Gene/Insert name: Noggin
  Species: X. laevis (frog)
  Entrez Gene: nog.L (a.k.a. XELAEV_18043801mg, Noggin1, nog, nog-A, nog1, noggin-1)
  Cloning method: Restriction Enzyme
  Sequencing primers: 5′ CMV-F; 3′ BGH-rev
Terms and licenses: Academic/Nonprofit Terms; Industry Terms: Not Available to Industry
Depositor comments: For antisense: linearize with Kpn1, transcribe with SP6 For sense cut with Xho1, transcribe with T7
How to cite: pcDNA3 xNoggin was a gift from Edward De Robertis (Addgene plasmid # 24960 ; http://n2t.net/addgene:24960 ; RRID:Addgene_24960)
