[The description below was written by a language model from this plasmid's Addgene catalogue record.]
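Description:
pcDNA3 xNoggin is a mammalian expression plasmid carrying the Xenopus laevis Noggin coding sequence (nog.L, also known as noggin-1) cloned by restriction enzymes into the pcDNA3 backbone, which is recorded as about 5.4 kb without the insert. It is propagated in E. coli as a high-copy plasmid under ampicillin selection. The record lists no feature table and does not give the insert size or the cloning sites. The listed sequencing primers (CMV forward and BGH reverse) fit the standard pcDNA3 layout, in which the insert lies between the CMV immediate-early promoter and the bovine growth hormone polyadenylation signal, giving strong constitutive expression in transfected mammalian cells. No epitope tags or fusion partners are recorded.

The depositor's comments show that the insert is also flanked by the T7 and SP6 phage promoters of the pcDNA3 polylinker, so the plasmid can serve as an in vitro transcription template. Linearizing with XhoI and transcribing with T7 gives sense RNA, while linearizing with KpnI and transcribing with SP6 gives antisense RNA. Sense transcripts of this kind are generally used to make mRNA for microinjection into embryos, and antisense transcripts to make probes for in situ hybridization. Noggin is a secreted BMP antagonist known for its role in dorsal and neural patterning of the early frog embryo. The associated publication describes a large-scale screen for secreted proteins in the early Xenopus embryo, so this construct was probably used there to express or detect a known secreted factor, although the record does not state its exact role.
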