>Addgene plasmid #24960 | pcDNA3 xNoggin | addgene partial sequence | sequence record 30923 | 24960 with CMV-F
GAGCTCTCTGGCTAACTAGAGAACCCACTGCTTACTGGCTTATCGAAATTAATACGACTCACTATAGGGA
GACCCAAGCTTGGTACCGAGCTCGGATCCACTAGTAACGGCCGCCAGTGTGGTGGAATTCCGCAGGGTTT
ATCCAGGGCAGAGAGGAGCAGCAAAAGCACATTGCGCAGCTCTCACTCCCCCTTTCCTTCTGCTTCACTC
TATAAGGGCTCCTGCAAATGAAAGAGACCTGCGGGGATTTGCGCGGACAGATGTAAAGGAGATCCTGCAA
CTTTCTCTGGTTGCATCCCTGGGAGTCGCTGCGCGCCGCTGGCTGATTGCGACTGTTGCTTTCCACAGCT
CCCTTCTTCCGCAGTTTCTTCTAGGAGCAGATCGAGTCTCTGGTTACCATGGTGATCGAGCTGAAAGTGA
AGAATATTTAAGAGAGGGGAGGCTGGAGCCAGCAGGCAGACAAAGTGGTGCCACCAAGGACTGTGCGTAA
AGGGTGAGCGCATTGGAGACAGACAGGGGCTCTGCTGAACTTCCACTTGACTGCGATGAGAGGGGGGAAT
CCCCAATTCGCTAGGTGCCCCTGAACCCCCCAGAATTCCTCCTCTGATGCATTATTTATGATCTCTGGCA
AGAAATCGGGAGCACCCAACTCTTATTTTGTGCAGCTGTGTGCAGCATGGATCATTCCCAGTGCCTTGTG
ACTATATATGCTCTGATGGTCTTC
